>Addgene plasmid #159850 | pCFJ2334 - [1-2] ENTR - Fluor - ce-GFP(PATCs(900bp), NLS, no_atg, no stop) | addgene full sequence | sequence record 318009 | Addgene NGS Result
GTAAAACGACGGCCAGTCTTAAGCTCGGGCCCCAAATAATGATTTTATTTTGACTGATAGTGACCTGTTC
GTTGCAACAAATTGATGAGCAATGCTTTTTTATAATGCCAACTTTGTACAAAAAAGCAGGCTCGGGATCC
CCAAAGAAGAAGCGTAAGGTGTCCAAGGTAACACTTAGTTTTTGTTGCTCTGTTTAAAAATTAATTTTAA
GGGAGAGGAGCTGTTCACCGGAGTCGTCCCAATCCTCGTCGAGCTCGACGGGGACGTCAACGGACACAAG
TTCTCCGTGTCCGGAGAGGGAGAGGGAGATGCCACCTACGGAAAGCTCACCCTCAAGTTCATCTGCACCA
CCGGAAAGCTCCCAGTCCCATGGCCAACCCTCGTCACCACCTTCTGCTACGGAGTCCAATGCTTCTCCCG
TTACCCAGGTAAGTTTTCTGTTTTATTTACTTGTTTTGAGAATTGGGATTTTTAGCTGAAAAATTGGATT
TTAAGATGAAAAATTGAAATTTTCAACTAAAAATTTCAATTTTTAGCTGAAAAGTTAAATTTTTAGCTAA
AGAGTGGGATTTTTAGTTGAAAAATCGAGATTTCTAGCTAAAAAGTATGATTTTTAGCTGAAAGATTGGA
ATTTTAAGCAGAAAAAATTGTATTTTTAGCTGATAAATCAAATTTTAAGCGGAAAAATTTGAATTTTTAG
CTAAAAAATTCCATTTTCAACTAAAAATCGTGATTTTTAGCTTTAAAAATTGGATTTTTAGCTGAAAAAT
CGGATTTTTAGCTGAAAATTGAAATTTTTTAGTTAAAAAGTGAGATTTTTTAACAGAAAAGTGAGATTTT
TAGTTAAAAAATAATATTTTTAGCTAAAAAATACAATTTTCAACTAAAGATCGTGATTTTTAGCTTTAAA
AATTGGATTTTTAGCTAAAAAATCGGATTTTTAGCTGAAAATTGAAATTTTTTAGTTAAAAAGTGGGATT
TTAAGATGAAAAGTGAGATTTTTTAGCTGAAAAGTGAGATTTTCAGCTAAAAAATACAATTTTCAACTGA
AAAATTGGGATTTTTAGCTTTAAAAATTGGATTTTCAGCTTTAAAAATTGGATTTTTAGCTGAAAAGTGA
GATTTTTAGTTGAAAAATTGAAATGTTTAGCTGAAAAATTGGAATTTTTAAGTAAAAAAGTGGGATTTTA
AGATGAAAAGTGAGATGTTTTTAGCTGAAAAGTGAGATTTTTAGCTAAAAAATACAATTTTCAACTGAAA
AATTGGGATTTTTAGCTCAAAAGTGGGACGAAAGACGAAAAAAAAAATCGATTTTTTACCAAAAATTAGA
TTTTCAGACCACATGAAGCGTCACGACTTCTTCAAGTCCGCCATGCCAGAGGGATACGTCCAAGAGCGTA
CCATCTTCTTCAAGGACGACGGAAACTACAAGGTAAGTTATGTACGCGATTTCTCGGCGAAAAAATGGAC
TTTTTTGCTCAAAAACTGAATTTTTCAGCTTTTTTTGCACTGAAAATGCTGAAAATTGGTTTTTTTGCTG
AAAATTCACCGAAAAAAGCTGAAAATATTGCAGAAATCGACGAAAAATGCCTTTTTTGCTGAAATTTCAG
CCAGAAAATTGTTCAGAATCGCAATTTCCTGCCAAAATCGACGTTTTTCGGCGAAAATTGGTAGATTTTG
AACCGAAAATTGTGAAAAATGGACTTTTTTGCTCAAAAACAGACTTTTTGAGCTTTTTTCACACTGAAAA
TGGTGGAAAATTGGATTTTCCAGCAGAAAATTCGGAAATTTTCAATTTTTGGCGGAAATTTGACGAAAAA
TATATGAAAAACACCGATTTTTGTCTGAAAAAGTTCAAAAGCCGAAAAATTGGCCAAAAATCTCCAAAAT
CGGACTTTTCTGGCGTTTTTCGTGGAAAAATTGAAATTTTTTTGAAAAATTGAGCAAAAATCGCCGAAAA
ACCGCTAAAAAAACTGCCGAAATTGGCAATTTTGAGCTTAAAAAAACTTGAAAAATGCTCAAAATTACCC
AATTTTCACCGGAAATTGAGCTAAAATCGTCGAAAAAGACTGAATTTTCAATTTTTAGCTGAAAATCTGC
CTATTTTCGGCTAAAATTGCTTTAAAAACATTAAAATTCAAATTTTTTGGCTAAAAATACTCAGATTGCC
CTTTTTTTTCTCCAAAAATGACAAAAAAAAAATCAATCAGAAAAATGCGATTTTTTTTACAAAAATTGGC
TTCAAAACGTCTAAATTCTCCCTAATTTTTGCTGCTGAAAATTGTGCAAAAATCACCGAAAAATGACGAT
TTTAGGCTGAAAATCTTCAAAAAAAGCTCAAAATTCCCCACTTTTCACCGGAAAAAGACGAAAAAAGCTC
CAAATTTATCGATTAACATTTTCAGACCCGTGCCGAGGTCAAGTTCGAGGGAGACACCCTCGTCAACCGT
ATCGAGCTCAAGGGAATCGACTTCAAGGAGGACGGTAACATCCTGGGACACAAGCTGGAGTACAACTACA
ACTCCCACAACGTCTACATCATGGCCGACAAGCAAAAGAACGGAATCAAGGTCAACTTCAAGGTAAGTTC
TTTTTTTTGCTCGTTTTTGAGTGAAAAATTGATGGAATTCACAAAAAATGGCCAAAGAATCCTCAAAATT
GGCCGAAAATTCTGAAAAATGACCTAAAAATCACCGAAAAACGGCCAAAAATTATCTGAAAATCGCCGAA
AATCTCAAATTTTGAGGAAATTCCCGCTAAAAATTAATAAAAATCACCGAAAAAAGGCCAAAAATTACCT
AATAAAGGCCGAAAATCGCCTAAAAAGGCCAAAAATTCTGAAAAATGGCCAAATTTCAATTTTTCACACA
CAAAAAATCCCTGAATTTTCTATTTTTACTCGAAAAACTGTGGATTTACGGGGGTAAAAATTCAGTTTTT
AGTGCTATTTCACAAGAAAAACACAGCATTTTCGACAAAAACTCCGATTTTTAAGCCAAAAATTTGAGGT
TTTTAGTTTTTTACGTGAAAACCTGAACTTTTTGCCAAAAAAACACTTTTTTTTAGACTAAAAATCAATT
TTCGATCAAAAATCACTAATTTTGCCTGAAAAAATATAGATTTTTCCACTTTTTCACTGAAAAAAAACTG
GATTTTCACTAGAAAATCAAGTTGTTTTTAGACCAAAAATTTTATTTTTCCGCTGAAAATTATCGTTTTT
CAGTCAATTTTCAGCTAAAAATCCCTGAAATTCTGGATTTTCAGCCAAAAAACTCGAAATTTTCCAAAAA
AACCCCGTTTAAAAATGAGTTTAGACTGAAAATTCCGATTTTTGAGCCAAAAATTTGATTTTTAATCGAA
AAAAATTGGATTTTCAACCAAAAAATCAGTTTTTCAGTGATTTTTAGAGTAAAAATCACTGATTTTAACA
CAAAATTCCAGTTTTTCGTGATTTTTCACTAGAAAATCCCGATTTTTCCCCAAAAAATCCATTTTTCCGA
CTAAAAATCCCCAAAGTAATTTTCAGATCCGTCACAACATCGAGGACGGATCGGTCCAACTCGCCGACCA
CTACCAACAAAACACCCCAATCGGTGACGGACCAGTCCTCCTCCCAGACAACCACTACCTCTCCACCCAA
TCCGCCCTCTCCAAGGACCCAAACGAGAAGCGTGACCACATGGTCCTCCTCGAGTTCGTCACCGCCGCCG
GAATCACCCACGGAATGGACGAGCTCTACAAGTCCCGTCGTCGTAAGGCCAACCCAACCAAGCTCTCCGA
GAACGCCAAGAAGCTCGCCAAGGAGGTCGAGAACGGATCCAACCCAGCTTTCTTGTACAAAGTTGGCATT
ATAAGAAAGCATTGCTTATCAATTTGTTGCAACGAACAGGTCACTATCAGTCAAAATAAAATCATTATTT
GCCATCCAGCTGATATCCCCTATAGTGAGTCGTATTACATGGTCATAGCTGTTTCCTGGCAGCTCTGGCC
CGTGTCTCAAAATCTCTGATGTTACATTGCACAAGATAAAAATATATCATCATGAACAATAAAACTGTCT
GCTTACATAAACAGTAATACAAGGGGTGTTATGAGCCATATTCAACGGGAAACGTCGAGGCCGCGATTAA
ATTCCAACATGGATGCTGATTTATATGGGTATAAATGGGCTCGCGATAATGTCGGGCAATCAGGTGCGAC
AATCTATCGCTTGTATGGGAAGCCCGATGCGCCAGAGTTGTTTCTGAAACATGGCAAAGGTAGCGTTGCC
AATGATGTTACAGATGAGATGGTCAGACTAAACTGGCTGACGGAATTTATGCCTCTTCCGACCATCAAGC
ATTTTATCCGTACTCCTGATGATGCATGGTTACTCACCACTGCGATCCCCGGAAAAACAGCATTCCAGGT
ATTAGAAGAATATCCTGATTCAGGTGAAAATATTGTTGATGCGCTGGCAGTGTTCCTGCGCCGGTTGCAT
TCGATTCCTGTTTGTAATTGTCCTTTTAACAGCGATCGCGTATTTCGCCTCGCTCAGGCGCAATCACGAA
TGAATAACGGTTTGGTTGATGCGAGTGATTTTGATGACGAGCGTAATGGCTGGCCTGTTGAACAAGTCTG
GAAAGAAATGCATAAACTTTTGCCATTCTCACCGGATTCAGTCGTCACTCATGGTGATTTCTCACTTGAT
AACCTTATTTTTGACGAGGGGAAATTAATAGGTTGTATTGATGTTGGACGAGTCGGAATCGCAGACCGAT
ACCAGGATCTTGCCATCCTATGGAACTGCCTCGGTGAGTTTTCTCCTTCATTACAGAAACGGCTTTTTCA
AAAATATGGTATTGATAATCCTGATATGAATAAATTGCAGTTTCATTTGATGCTCGATGAGTTTTTCTAA
TCAGAATTGGTTAATTGGTTGTAACACTGGCAGAGCATTACGCTGACTTGACGGGACGGCGCAAGCTCAT
GACCAAAATCCCTTAACGTGAGTTACGCGTCGTTCCACTGAGCGTCAGACCCCGTAGAAAAGATCAAAGG
ATCTTCTTGAGATCCTTTTTTTCTGCGCGTAATCTGCTGCTTGCAAACAAAAAAACCACCGCTACCAGCG
GTGGTTTGTTTGCCGGATCAAGAGCTACCAACTCTTTTTCCGAAGGTAACTGGCTTCAGCAGAGCGCAGA
TACCAAATACTGTTCTTCTAGTGTAGCCGTAGTTAGGCCACCACTTCAAGAACTCTGTAGCACCGCCTAC
ATACCTCGCTCTGCTAATCCTGTTACCAGTGGCTGCTGCCAGTGGCGATAAGTCGTGTCTTACCGGGTTG
GACTCAAGACGATAGTTACCGGATAAGGCGCAGCGGTCGGGCTGAACGGGGGGTTCGTGCACACAGCCCA
GCTTGGAGCGAACGACCTACACCGAACTGAGATACCTACAGCGTGAGCTATGAGAAAGCGCCACGCTTCC
CGAAGGGAGAAAGGCGGACAGGTATCCGGTAAGCGGCAGGGTCGGAACAGGAGAGCGCACGAGGGAGCTT
CCAGGGGGAAACGCCTGGTATCTTTATAGTCCTGTCGGGTTTCGCCACCTCTGACTTGAGCGTCGATTTT
TGTGATGCTCGTCAGGGGGGCGGAGCCTATGGAAAAACGCCAGCAACGCGGCCTTTTTACGGTTCCTGGC
CTTTTGCTGGCCTTTTGCTCACATGTTCTTTCCTGCGTTATCCCCTGATTCTGTGGATAACCGTATTACC
GCCTTTGAGTGAGCTGATACCGCTCGCCGCAGCCGAACGACCGAGCGCAGCGAGTCAGTGAGCGAGGAAG
CGGAAGAGCGCCCAATACGCAAACCGCCTCTCCCCGCGCGTTGGCCGATTCATTAATGCAGCTGGCACGA
CAGGTTTCCCGACTGGAAAGCGGGCAGTGAGCGCAACGCAATTAATACGCGTACCGCTAGCCAGGAAGAG
TTTGTAGAAACGCAAAAAGGCCATCCGTCAGGATGGCCTTCTGCTTAGTTTGATGCCTGGCAGTTTATGG
CGGGCGTCCTGCCCGCCACCCTCCGGGCCGTTGCTTCACAACGTTCAAATCCGCTCCCGGCGGATTTGTC
CTACTCAGGAGAGCGTTCACCGACAAACAACAGATAAAACGAAAGGCCCAGTCTTCCGACTGAGCCTTTC
GTTTTATTTGATGCCTGGCAGTTCCCTACTCTCGCGTTAACGCTAGCATGGATGTTTTCCCAGTCACGAC
GTT
Features (pLannotate 1.2.2; 16 found; start..end, strand, type, name):
     33..132     +  protein_bind   attL1: mutant version of attL; recombination site for the Gateway® LR reaction LR Clonase™
    209..427     +  CDS            (3-F)Tyr-EGFP (fragment): (3-F)Tyr-EGFP is a basic (constitutively fluorescent) green fluorescent protein published in 2004, derived from Aequorea victoria.
   1040..1060    +  promoter       LEU2 promoter (fragment): S. cerevisiae LEU2
   1248..1268    +  promoter       LEU2 promoter (fragment): S. cerevisiae LEU2
   1328..1432    +  CDS            (3-F)Tyr-EGFP (fragment): (3-F)Tyr-EGFP is a basic (constitutively fluorescent) green fluorescent protein published in 2004, derived from Aequorea victoria.
   2391..2585    +  CDS            (3-F)Tyr-EGFP (fragment): (3-F)Tyr-EGFP is a basic (constitutively fluorescent) green fluorescent protein published in 2004, derived from Aequorea victoria.
   3476..3742    +  CDS            usGFP (fragment): usGFP is a basic (constitutively fluorescent) green fluorescent protein published in 2014, derived from Aequorea victoria.
   3742..3814    +  CDS            EGL-13 NLS (fragment): nuclear localization signal from the C. elegans EGL-13 transcription factor (Lyssenko et al., 2007)
   3822..3921    -  protein_bind   attL2: mutant version of attL; recombination site for the Gateway® LR reaction LR Clonase™
   3939..3957    -  promoter       T7 promoter: promoter for bacteriophage T7 RNA polymerase
   4091..4900    +  CDS            KanR: aminoglycoside phosphotransferase; aph(3')-Ia; confers resistance to kanamycin in bacteria or G418 (Geneticin®) in eukaryotes
   5047..5635    +  rep_origin     ori: high-copy-number ColE1/pMB1/pBR322/pUC origin of replication
   5818..5910    +  CDS            lacI (fragment): lac repressor; lacI; The lac repressor binds to the lac operator to inhibit transcription in E. coli. This inhibition can be relieved by adding lactose or isopropyl-β-D-thiogalactopyranoside (IPTG).
   5965..5992    -  terminator     rrnB T2 terminator: transcription terminator T2 from the E. coli rrnB gene
   6124..6167    +  terminator     rrnB T1 terminator: Escherichia coli rrnB; transcription terminator T1 from the E. coli rrnB gene
   6214..17      -  CDS            lacZα (fragment) (across the origin): LacZα fragment of β-galactosidase; lacZ fragment
