[The description below was written by a language model from this plasmid's Addgene catalogue record and pLannotate feature annotations shown in this document.]
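Description:
pCFJ2334 is a Gateway entry clone built on the pDONR221 backbone, designed as the middle ("[1-2]") module in three-fragment Gateway assembly of C. elegans expression constructs. It is maintained in E. coli as a high-copy plasmid through a ColE1/pUC-type origin and selected with kanamycin (KanR, aminoglycoside phosphotransferase). The remaining backbone annotations (rrnB T1/T2 terminators, a T7 promoter next to attL2, and short lacI and lacZα fragments) are typical donor-vector remnants rather than functional parts of the payload.

The insert lies between attL1 and attL2, the sites that LR Clonase recombines to transfer it into a destination vector. It is a worm-adapted GFP ("ce-GFP"). The feature table detects this as four separate GFP coding fragments spread over roughly 3.5 kb, which fits a coding sequence interrupted by large introns. According to the construct name, these carry PATCs (periodic A/T clusters, about 900 bp), a non-coding sequence motif. The associated publication concerns design rules that reduce germline silencing of transgenes in simple extrachromosomal arrays. The brief "LEU2 promoter" hits fall inside these intervening regions and are most likely spurious matches to AT-rich sequence. The last GFP fragment runs directly into an EGL-13 nuclear localization signal, so the fluorescent protein should concentrate in nuclei.

The cassette has no start codon and no stop codon, and the plasmid itself carries no worm promoter or 3' UTR. It is therefore meant to be combined with a slot 1 element supplying the promoter and initiating ATG and a slot 3 element supplying the termination and 3' sequences, allowing in-frame fusions on both sides.
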