Addgene plasmid #159850: pCFJ2334 - [1-2] ENTR - Fluor - ce-GFP(PATCs(900bp), NLS, no_atg, no stop)
Purpose: Three-fragment Gateway compatible flourophore for expression in C. elegans
Depositing lab: Christian Froekjaer-Jensen. Depositing organization: King Abdullah University of Science and Technology (KAUST). Publication: Engineering rules that minimize germline silencing of transgenes in simple extrachromosomal arrays in C. elegans. Aljohani MD, El Mouridi S, Priyadarshini M, Vargas-Velazquez AM, Frokjaer-Jensen C. Nat Commun. 2020 Dec 9;11(1):6300. doi: 10.1038/s41467-020-19898-0. PubMed 33298957.
Backbone
  Vector backbone: pDONR221
  Vector type: Worm Expression
Growth in bacteria
  Bacterial resistance: Kanamycin, 50 μg/mL
  Growth temperature: 37°C
  Growth strain: DH5alpha
  Copy number: High Copy
Gene/Insert
  Gene/Insert name: [1-2] ENTR - Fluor - ce-GFP(PATCs(900bp), NLS, no_atg, no stop)
  Species: C. elegans (nematode)
  Mutation: Not applicable
  Cloning method: Gateway Cloning
Terms and licenses: Academic/Nonprofit Terms; Industry Terms: Not Available to Industry
Depositor comments: See www.wormbuilder.org for more information.
How to cite: pCFJ2334 - [1-2] ENTR - Fluor - ce-GFP(PATCs(900bp), NLS, no_atg, no stop) was a gift from Christian Froekjaer-Jensen (Addgene plasmid # 159850 ; http://n2t.net/addgene:159850 ; RRID:Addgene_159850)
